Addgene plasmid #186370: pDEST-Spe3-RfA
Purpose: (Empty Backbone) Destination vector for the expression of a protein of interest into embryos, by mRNA microinjection
Depositing lab: Patrick Lemaire. Depositing organization: CNRS UMR 5237, Centre de Recherche en Biologie cellulaire de Montpellier. Publication: A multicassette Gateway vector set for high throughput and comparative analyses in ciona and vertebrate embryos. Roure A, Rothbacher U, Robin F, Kalmar E, Ferone G, Lamy C, Missero C, Mueller F, Lemaire P. PLoS One. 2007. 2(9):e916. 10.1371/journal.pone.0000916 PubMed 17878951.
Backbone
  Vector backbone: injection vector pRN3
  Backbone manufacturer: PMID: 7720076
  Backbone size (bp): 4885
  Vector type: Gateway destination vector
Growth in bacteria
  Bacterial resistance: Chloramphenicol and Ampicillin, 25 & 100 μg/mL
  Growth temperature: 37°C
  Growth strain: ccdB Survival
  Copy number: High Copy
Gene/Insert
  Gene/Insert name: None
Terms and licenses: Academic/Nonprofit Terms; Industry Terms: Not Available to Industry
Depositor comments: Gateway destination vector for mRNA production to overexpress a protein of interest following microinjection into ascidian eggs. Likely to be useful for zebrafish, Xenopus, urchin and cnidarian (Clytia, Nematostella...) overexpression studies as well. The injection vector pRN3 was modified to give rise to pSPE3 by inserting a new polylinker EcoR1-Stu1-Pme1-EcoRV-Not1 (GAATTCAGGCCTTTGTTTAAACTTAGATATCGCGGCCGC) between the EcoR1 and Not1 sites.
How to cite: pDEST-Spe3-RfA was a gift from Patrick Lemaire (Addgene plasmid # 186370 ; http://n2t.net/addgene:186370 ; RRID:Addgene_186370)
