[The description below was written by a language model from this plasmid's Addgene catalogue record and pLannotate feature annotations shown in this document.]
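Description:
pDEST-Spe3-RfA is an empty Gateway destination vector used to make synthetic mRNA in vitro for microinjection into eggs and embryos. It derives from the injection vector pRN3, which was first converted to pSPE3 by replacing the region between the EcoRI and NotI sites with a new polylinker. It now carries a Gateway cassette (the "RfA" of the name). It replicates in E. coli from a high-copy ColE1/pUC-type origin and also has an f1 origin. Ampicillin resistance lies on the backbone and chloramphenicol resistance within the Gateway cassette. Because the cassette encodes the CcdB toxin, the unrecombined vector is maintained in a ccdB-tolerant strain.

The functional unit is a T3 RNA polymerase promoter followed by the Xenopus beta-globin 5' UTR, then attR1, CmR, ccdB and attR2, and finally the Xenopus beta-globin 3' UTR. An LR reaction with an entry clone swaps the CmR/ccdB segment for the coding sequence of interest, and ccdB counter-selects against unrecombined plasmid in standard strains. T3 transcription of the resulting clone then yields an mRNA whose open reading frame is flanked by the globin UTRs, which promote translation and transcript stability in embryos. A T7 promoter sits downstream in the opposite orientation. Remnants of the lac region (a lacI fragment, the lac promoter and operator, and a lacZα fragment) remain from the parental cloning vector.

The depositor describes the vector as a tool for overexpressing proteins in ascidian eggs. It is considered likely to work in zebrafish, Xenopus, sea urchin and cnidarian embryos as well. No insert is present. The annotated sequence is labelled a partial NGS result, though at 4,876 nt it is close to the stated 4,885 bp size.
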