Features (pLannotate 1.2.2; 20 found; start..end, strand, type, name):
     36..140     +  promoter       AmpR promoter: bla
    141..1001    +  CDS            AmpR: β-lactamase; bla; confers resistance to ampicillin, carbenicillin, and related antibiotics
   1172..1760    +  rep_origin     ori: high-copy-number ColE1/pMB1/pBR322/pUC origin of replication
   1943..2035    +  CDS            lacI (fragment): lac repressor; lacI; The lac repressor binds to the lac operator to inhibit transcription in E. coli. This inhibition can be relieved by adding lactose or isopropyl-β-D-thiogalactopyranoside (IPTG).
   2048..2069    +  protein_bind   CAP binding site: CAP binding activates transcription in the presence of cAMP. E. coli catabolite activator protein
   2084..2114    +  promoter       lac promoter: promoter for the E. coli lac operon
   2122..2138    +  protein_bind   lac operator: The lac repressor binds to the lac operator to inhibit transcription in E. coli. This inhibition can be relieved by adding lactose or isopropyl-β-D-thiogalactopyranoside (IPTG). lac repressor encoded by lacI
   2183..2201    +  promoter       T3 promoter: promoter for bacteriophage T3 RNA polymerase
   2226..2268    +  5'UTR          Xenopus globin 5'-UTR: translational enhancer from the 5'-UTR of the major beta-globin gene of Xenopus laevis
   2297..2421    +  protein_bind   attR1: mutant version of attR; recombination site for the Gateway® LR reaction LR Clonase™
   2446..2476    +  promoter       lac UV5 promoter: E. coli lac promoter with an "up" mutation
   2500..2529    +  promoter       cat promoter (fragment): promoter of the E. coli cat gene encoding chloramphenicol acetyltransferase
   2530..3189    +  CDS            CmR: chloramphenicol acetyltransferase; cat; confers resistance to chloramphenicol
   3368..3526    +  CDS            ccdA (fragment): CCDA_ECO57 - Also known as H, letA. Experimental evidence at protein level: Swiss-Prot protein existence level 1. Antitoxin component of a type II toxin-antitoxin (TA) system which inhibits the post-segregational killing (PSK) of plasmid-free cells, also referred to as a plasmid addiction system. Binds to and blocks the activity of CcdB; will also remove bound CcdB protein from the CcdB-GyrA complex by forming a CcdA-CcdB complex, a process termed rejuvenation. Functions as a transcriptional corepressor for the ccdAB operon, repression also requires CcdB (By similarity). From Escherichia coli
   3531..3833    +  CDS            ccdB: CCDB_ECOLI - Also known as G, letB, letD. Experimental evidence at protein level: Swiss-Prot protein existence level 1. Toxic component of a type II toxin-antitoxin (TA) system, functioning in plasmid maintainence. Responsible for the post- segregational killing (PSK) of plasmid-free cells, also referred to as a plasmid addiction system. Half-life of over 2 hours. Cell killing by CcdB is accompanied by filamentation, defects in chromosome and plasmid segregation, defects in cell division, formation of anucleate cells, decreased DNA synthesis and plasmid loss. Interferes with the activity of DN
   3877..4001    -  protein_bind   attR2: mutant version of attR; recombination site for the Gateway® LR reaction LR Clonase™
   4043..4168    +  3'UTR          Xenopus globin 3'-UTR: 3'-UTR of the major beta-globin gene of Xenopus laevis
   4247..4265    -  promoter       T7 promoter: promoter for bacteriophage T7 RNA polymerase
   4268..4425    +  CDS            lacZα (fragment): LacZα fragment of β-galactosidase; lacZ fragment
   4457..9       -  rep_origin     f1 ori (across the origin) (sequence partly withheld): f1 bacteriophage origin of replication; arrow indicates direction of (+) strand synthesis
>Addgene plasmid #186370 | pDEST-Spe3-RfA | addgene full sequence | sequence record 373453 | Addgene Partial NGS Result
AGGGCGCGTCAGGTGGCACTTTTCGGGGAAATGTGCGCGGAACCCCTATTTGTTTATTTTTCTAAATACA
TTCAAATATGTATCCGCTCATGAGACAATAACCCTGATAAATGCTTCAATAATATTGAAAAAGGAAGAGT
ATGAGTATTCAACATTTCCGTGTCGCCCTTATTCCCTTTTTTGCGGCATTTTGCCTTCCTGTTTTTGCTC
ACCCAGAAACGCTGGTGAAAGTAAAAGATGCTGAAGATCAGTTGGGTGCACGAGTGGGTTACATCGAACT
GGATCTCAACAGCGGTAAGATCCTTGAGAGTTTTCGCCCCGAAGAACGTTTTCCAATGATGAGCACTTTT
AAAGTTCTGCTATGTGGCGCGGTATTATCCCGTATTGACGCCGGGCAAGAGCAACTCGGTCGCCGCATAC
ACTATTCTCAGAATGACTTGGTTGAGTACTCACCAGTCACAGAAAAGCATCTTACGGATGGCATGACAGT
AAGAGAATTATGCAGTGCTGCCATAACCATGAGTGATAACACTGCGGCCAACTTACTTCTGACAACGATC
GGAGGACCGAAGGAGCTAACCGCTTTTTTGCACAACATGGGGGATCATGTAACTCGCCTTGATCGTTGGG
AACCGGAGCTGAATGAAGCCATACCAAACGACGAGCGTGACACCACGATGCCTGTAGCAATGGCAACAAC
GTTGCGCAAACTATTAACTGGCGAACTACTTACTCTAGCTTCCCGGCAACAATTAATAGACTGGATGGAG
GCGGATAAAGTTGCAGGACCACTTCTGCGCTCGGCCCTTCCGGCTGGCTGGTTTATTGCTGATAAATCTG
GAGCCGGTGAGCGTGGGTCTCGCGGTATCATTGCAGCACTGGGGCCAGATGGTAAGCCCTCCCGTATCGT
AGTTATCTACACGACGGGGAGTCAGGCAACTATGGATGAACGAAATAGACAGATCGCTGAGATAGGTGCC
TCACTGATTAAGCATTGGTAACTGTCAGACCAAGTTTACTCATATATACTTTAGATTGATTTAAAACTTC
ATTTTTAATTTAAAAGGATCTAGGTGAAGATCCTTTTTGATAATCTCATGACCAAAATCCCTTAACGTGA
GTTTTCGTTCCACTGAGCGTCAGACCCCGTAGAAAAGATCAAAGGATCTTCTTGAGATCCTTTTTTTCTG
CGCGTAATCTGCTGCTTGCAAACAAAAAAACCACCGCTACCAGCGGTGGTTTGTTTGCCGGATCAAGAGC
TACCAACTCTTTTTCCGAAGGTAACTGGCTTCAGCAGAGCGCAGATACCAAATACTGTTCTTCTAGTGTA
GCCGTAGTTAGGCCACCACTTCAAGAACTCTGTAGCACCGCCTACATACCTCGCTCTGCTAATCCTGTTA
CCAGTGGCTGCTGCCAGTGGCGATAAGTCGTGTCTTACCGGGTTGGACTCAAGACGATAGTTACCGGATA
AGGCGCAGCGGTCGGGCTGAACGGGGGGTTCGTGCACACAGCCCAGCTTGGAGCGAACGACCTACACCGA
ACTGAGATACCTACAGCGTGAGCTATGAGAAAGCGCCACGCTTCCCGAAGGGAGAAAGGCGGACAGGTAT
CCGGTAAGCGGCAGGGTCGGAACAGGAGAGCGCACGAGGGAGCTTCCAGGGGGAAACGCCTGGTATCTTT
ATAGTCCTGTCGGGTTTCGCCACCTCTGACTTGAGCGTCGATTTTTGTGATGCTCGTCAGGGGGGCGGAG
CCTATGGAAAAACGCCAGCAACGCGGCCTTTTTACGGTTCCTGGCCTTTTGCTGGCCTTTTGCTCACATG
TTCTTTCCTGCGTTATCCCCTGATTCTGTGGATAACCGTATTACCGCCTTTGAGTGAGCTGATACCGCTC
GCCGCAGCCGAACGACCGAGCGCAGCGAGTCAGTGAGCGAGGAAGCGGAAGAGCGCCCAATACGCAAACC
GCCTCTCCCCGCGCGTTGGCCGATTCATTAATGCAGCTGGCACGACAGGTTTCCCGACTGGAAAGCGGGC
AGTGAGCGCAACGCAATTAATGTGAGTTAGCTCACTCATTAGGCACCCCAGGCTTTACACTTTATGCTTC
CGGCTCGTATGTTGTGTGGAATTGTGAGCGGATAACAATTTCACACAGGAAACAGCTATGACCATGATTA
CGCCAAGCTCGAAATTAACCCTCACTAAAGGGAACAAAAGCTGGAGCTAAGCTTGCTTGTTCTTTTTGCA
GAAGCTCAGAATAAACGCTCAACTTTGGCAGATCTGAATTCAGGCCTTTGTTTATCACAAGTTTGTACAA
AAAAGCTGAACGAGAAACGTAAAATGATATAAATATCAATATATTAAATTAGATTTTGCATAAAAAACAG
ACTACATAATACTGTAAAACACAACATATCCAGTCACTATGGCGGCCGCATTAGGCACCCCAGGCTTTAC
ACTTTATGCTTCCGGCTCGTATAATGTGTGGATTTTGAGTTAGGATCCGTCGAGATTTTCAGGAGCTAAG
GAAGCTAAAATGGAGAAAAAAATCACTGGATATACCACCGTTGATATATCCCAATGGCATCGTAAAGAAC
ATTTTGAGGCATTTCAGTCAGTTGCTCAATGTACCTATAACCAGACCGTTCAGCTGGATATTACGGCCTT
TTTAAAGACCGTAAAGAAAAATAAGCACAAGTTTTATCCGGCCTTTATTCACATTCTTGCCCGCCTGATG
AATGCTCATCCGGAATTCCGTATGGCAATGAAAGACGGTGAGCTGGTGATATGGGATAGTGTTCACCCTT
GTTACACCGTTTTCCATGAGCAAACTGAAACGTTTTCATCGCTCTGGAGTGAATACCACGACGATTTCCG
GCAGTTTCTACACATATATTCGCAAGATGTGGCGTGTTACGGTGAAAACCTGGCCTATTTCCCTAAAGGG
TTTATTGAGAATATGTTTTTCGTCTCAGCCAATCCCTGGGTGAGTTTCACCAGTTTTGATTTAAACGTGG
CCAATATGGACAACTTCTTCGCCCCCGTTTTCACCATGGGCAAATATTATACGCAAGGCGACAAGGTGCT
GATGCCGCTGGCGATTCAGGTTCATCATGCCGTTTGTGATGGCTTCCATGTCGGCAGAATGCTTAATGAA
TTACAACAGTACTGCGATGAGTGGCAGGGCGGGGCGTAAACGCGTGGATCCGGCTTACTAAAAGCCAGAT
AACAGTATGCGTATTTGCGCGCTGATTTTTGCGGTATAAGAATATATACTGATATGTATACCCGAAGTAT
GTCAAAAAGAGGTATGCTATGAAGCAGCGTATTACAGTGACAGTTGACAGCGACAGCTATCAGTTGCTCA
AGGCATATATGATGTCAATATCTCCGGTCTGGTAAGCACAACCATGCAGAATGAAGCCCGTCGTCTGCGT
GCCGAACGCTGGAAAGCGGAAAATCAGGAAGGGATGGCTGAGGTCGCCCGGTTTATTGAAATGAACGGCT
CTTTTGCTGACGAGAACAGGGGCTGGTGAAATGCAGTTTAAGGTTTACACCTATAAAAGAGAGAGCCGTT
ATCGTCTGTTTGTGGATGTACAGAGTGATATTATTGACACGCCCGGGCGACGGATGGTGATCCCCCTGGC
CAGTGCACGTCTGCTGTCAGATAAAGTCTCCCGTGAACTTTACCCGGTGGTGCATATCGGGGATGAAAGC
TGGCGCATGATGACCACCGATATGGCCAGTGTGCCGGTCTCCGTTATCGGGGAAGAAGTGGCTGATCTCA
GCCACCGCGAAAATGACATCAAAAACGCCATTAACCTGATGTTCTGGGGAATATAAATGTCAGGCTCCCT
TATACACAGCCAGTCTGCAGGTCGACCATAGTGACTGGATATGTTGTGTTTTACAGTATTATGTAGTCTG
TTTTTTATGCAAAATCTAATTTAATATATTGATATTTATATCATTTTACGTTTCTCGTTCAGCTTTCTTG
TACAAAGTGGTGATAAACTTAGATATCGCGGCCGCGGATCTGGTTACCACTAAACCAGCCTCAAGAACAC
CCGAATGGAGTCTCTAAGCTACATAATACCAACTTACACTTTACAAAATGTTGTCCCCCAAAATGTAGCC
ATTCGTATCTGCTCCTAATAAAAAGAAAGTTTCTTCACATNNNNNNNNNNNNNNNNNNNNNNNNNNNNNN
NNYMCCCCCCCCCCTGCAGGGCCAAGTCGGCCGGTACCCAATTCGCCCTATAGTGAGTCGTATTACAATT
CACTGGCCGTCGTTTTACAACGTCGTGACTGGGAAAACCCTGGCGTTACCCAACTTAATCGCCTTGCAGC
ACATCCCCCTTTCGCCAGCTGGCGTAATAGCGAAGAGGCCCGCACCGATCGCCCTTCCCAACAGTTGCGC
AGCCTGAATGGCGAATGGCAAATTGTAAGCGTTAATATTTTGTTAAAATTCGCGTTAAATTTTTGTTAAA
TCAGCTCATTTTTTAACCAATAGGCCGAAATCGGCAAAATCCCTTATAAATCAAAAGAATAGACCGAGAT
AGGGT
[37 nt withheld, positions 4556-4592]
AAAGAACGTGGACTCCAACGTCAAAGG
[49 nt withheld, positions 4620-4668]
T
[91 nt withheld, positions 4670-4760]
G
[115 nt withheld, positions 4762-4876]
